>Addgene plasmid #146170 | pAc5.1B-lambdaN-HA-DmUPF3-siRNAres-V5His6_E | depositor full sequence | sequence record 288615 | Full Sequence
CTTCAAGGAATTAATTCTATATTCTAAAAACACAAATGATACTTCTAAAAAAAATCATGAATGGCATCAA
CTCTGAATCAAATCTTTGCAGATGCACCTACTTCTCATTTCCACTGTCACATCATTTTTCCAGATCTCGC
TGCCTGTTATGTGGCCCACAAACCAAGACACGTTTTATGGCCATTAAAGCTGGCTGATCGTCGCCAAACA
CCAAATACATATCAATATGTACATTCGAGAAAGAAGCGATCAAAGAAGCGTCTTCGGGCGAGTAGGAGAA
TGCGGAGGAGAAGGAGAACGAGCTGATCTAGTATCTCTCCACAATCCAATGCCAACTGACCAACTGGCCA
TATTCGGAGCAATTTGAAGCCAATTTCCATCGCCTGGCGATCGCTCCATTCTTGGCTATATGTTTTTCAC
CGTTCCCGGGGCCATTTTCAAAGACTCGTCGGTAAGATAAGATTGTGTCACTCGCTGTCTCTCTTCATTT
GTCGAAGAATGCTGAGGAATTTCGCGATGACGTCGGCGAGTATTTTGAAGAATGAGAATAATTTGTATTT
ATACGAAAATCAGTTAGTGGAATTTTCTACAAAAACATGTTATCTATAGATAATTTTGTTGCAAAATATG
TTGACTATGACAAAGATTGTATGTATATACCTTTAATGTATTCTCATTTTCTTATGTATTTATAATGGCA
ATGATGATACTGATGATATTTTAAGATGATGCCAGACCACAGGCTGATTTCTGCGTCTTTTGCCGAACGC
AGTGCATGTGCGGTTGTTGTTTTTTGGAATAGTTTCAATTTTCGGACTGTCCGCTTTGATTTCAGTTTCT
TGGCTTATTCAAAAAGCAAAGTAAAGCCAAAAAAGCGAGATGGCAATACCAAATGCGGCAAAACGGTAGT
GGAAGGAAAGGGGTGCGGGGCAGCGGAAGGAAGGGTGGGGCGGGGCGTGGCGGGGTCTGTGGCTGGGCGC
GACGTCACCGACGTTGGAGCCACTCCTTTGACCATGTGTGCGTGTGTGTATTATTCGTGTCTCGCCACTC
GCCGGTTGTTTTTTTCTTTTTATCTCGCTCTCTCTAGCGCCATCTCGTACGCATGCTCAACGCACCGCAT
GTTGCCGTGTCCTTTATGCGTCATTTTGGCTCGAAATAGGCAATTATTTAAACAAAGATTAGTCAACGAA
AACGCTAAAATAAATAAGTCTACAATATGGTTACTTATTGCCATGTGTGTGCAGCCAACGATAGCAACAA
AAGCAACAACACAGTGGCTTTCCCTCTTTCACTTTTTGTTTGCAAGCGCGTGCGAGCAAGACGGCACGAC
CGGCAAACGCAATTACGCTGACAAAGAGCAGACGAAGTTTTGGCCGAAAAACATCAAGGCGCCTGATACG
AATGCATTTGCAATAACAATTGCGATATTTAATATTGTTTATGAAGCTGTTTGACTTCAAAACACACAAA
AAAAAAAATAAAACAAATTATTTGAAAGAGAATTAGGAATCGGACAGCTTATCGTTACGGGCTAACAGCA
CACCGAGACGAAATAGCTTACCTGACGTCACAGCCTCTGGAAGAACTGCCGCCAAGCAGAGAGAGAGAGA
AAAAGAGGGAGAGCAGCTTAGACCGCATGTGCTTGTGTGTGAGGCGTCTCTCTCTTCGTCTCCTGTTTGC
GCAAACGCATAGACTGCACTGAGAAAATCGATTACCTATTTTTTATGAATGAATATTTGCACTATTACTA
TTCAAAACTATTAAGATAGCAATCACATTCAATAGCCAAATACTATACCACCTGAGCGATGCAACGAAAT
GATCAATTTGAGCAAAAATGCTGCATATTTAGGACGGCATCATTATAGAAATGCTTCTTGCTGTGTACTT
TTCTCTCGTCTGGCAGCTGTTTCGCCGTTATTGTTAAAACCGGCTTAAGTTAGGTGTGTTTTCTACGACT
AGTGATGCCCCTACTAGAAGATGTGTGTTGCACAAATGTCCCTGAATAACCAATTTGAAGTGCAGATAGC
AGTAAACGTAAGCTAATATGAATATTATTTAACTGTAATGTTTTAATATCGCTGGACATTACTAATAAAC
CCACTATAAACACATGTACATATGTATGTTTTGGCATACAATGAGTAGTTGGGGAAAAAATGTGTAAAAG
CACCGTGACCATCACAGCATAAAGATAACCAGCTGAAGTATCGAATATGAGTAACCCCCAAATTGAATCA
CATGCCGCAACTGATAGGACCCATGGAAGTACACTCTTCATGGCGATATACAAGACACACACAAGCACGA
ACACCCAGTTGCGGAGGAAATTCTCCGTAAATGAAAACCCAATCGGCGAACAATTCATACCCATATATGG
TAAAAGTTTTGAACGCGACTTGAGAGCGGAGAGCATTGCGGCTGATAAGGTTTTAGCGCTAAGCGGGCTT
TATAAAACGGGCTGCGGGACCAGTTTTCATATCACTACCGTTTGAGTTCTTGTGCTGTGTGGATACTCCT
CCCGACACAAAGCCGCTCCATCAGCCAGCAGTCGTCTAATCCAGAGACCCCGGATCGGGGTACCAACATG
GACGCACAAACACGACGACGTGAGCGTCGCGCTGAGAAACAAGCTCAATGGAAAGCTGCAAACGGTGGAT
CTCCTCCACATATGGCTTACCCATACGATGTTCCAGATTACGCTCCTCCAAGCTTGAATTCTGCAGATAT
CATGGCTGAAACTTTTGCCGAGGAAAAGCCCAAGGAGAAGTCCAAGGCAAGCAGGCGCAAGGACAAGAAG
GACAAGACCAATCAGATTGTTAAGATTGTGATGCGGCATTTGCCGCCGACCATGACGGAGGCGCAGTTCC
TGGATCAGGTGGGTCCTTTGCCGGAGAACGACTCGTACTACTACTGCAAGGCAGACTGGTCGCTGGGCCA
GGAGGCCACCTGTCGCGCCTACATCGATATGTCCTCCAAGGACATAGGCGAGGTGGTGCAGTTCCGGGAT
CGCTTCGACGGCTACGTCTTCGTCGACCACAAGGGCGTCGAGTACATGGCCATCGTGGAGTATGCTCCCT
TCCAGTGCTTCCTTAAAAACAAGGCCAGGAACGACGACAGCAAGGTGAACACCATCGAGAGCGAACCCCA
CTACCAGGAGTTCATCAAGCGGCTGGCCCAAGAGCGCGAGGAGGCGAGTCGCATGGGCGACGTCAAGATC
GACTTCAACTTCGAACGGCGAACAGAAGAGAAGGTCAAGTCTACACCCCTCCTGCAGTACCTGGCCAACA
AGAAGGAGAAGCGCCGGGAGGAGGCGCGCAGGCGGAACGAGGAGAAGCGGAAGCAACGCGAGGAGCAGAA
GCTGTTGCGATTGGCAGCGCAGTCGGACGCCAGCAAGCTTAAGGAGGCCGAAGGAGGCGGCGGAGGAGGA
GACACGAAGAAGCCAGCCAAAAAGGATGTCAAAGATCCGCAGTCATCTGGATCCCAAGCCAATGATGCCA
AGGCCTCGCGCTCCAAACGACGAACGGAGCGGGATCAGAGGCGACGCGAGGAGCACGAACAGCGTAAGCT
AGTCAAGCGGGACAAGAAAAAGGATGACGGCCAGGGCAAGCAGGACAAGCAGGACAAACAGGACAAAGGC
AAGTCATCCAGCGGCAAGCAGAACAAAAATTCAAAGTCCATGGACATCGTTATCTTGAAGAAAGCAAACA
AGCCAGAATCAAACGAGAGTTTGGACGTGCCATCCACTTCTAACGCTGCCGAAGCGTCCAAGGAGAAGCC
TGCGACTGAAAACACCGAGACACCAGAAGCTGCTGTCAAGGTTTTTACACCGGCTGCCAGAGGTGGTCGC
AAGGAAAAAAGAACCGGCGCAGACAAGCAGCCAGCAGGTTCCGCCCACGAAACTGCAGAGGAAGCCATCA
AGGCTGCTCAATTTCGAGCTTCAGAGGAGCGGCGCATTCGGAATAAAGATCGACCATCGATTGCCATTTA
CCAGCCCAAAGCCCGAATTCGTGCATCAGATGAGCTGCCCCAAGGTGCAGGCGGCAAAGATGGCTCGGAT
GGAGAGGCTTCCGTGGTGGAGGAGAAGACTTCGAAGAGGAACAAACGCCCCAATCGGCGCAACAAACCCA
AACCGAAGGAGGTGAAGGAGTGTGAGCTCGAAACTCGTCGCTTCTCCAAATCCTCCGAGAGCAGCACCAG
CGTCAAACGCTCGAGTCTAGAGGGCCCGCGGTTCGAAGGTAAGCCTATCCCTAACCCTCTCCTCGGTCTC
GATTCTACGCGTACCGGTCATCATCACCATCACCATTGAGTTTAAACCCGCTGATCAGCCTCGACTGTGC
CTTCTAAGGCCTGAGCTCGCTGATCAGCCTCGATCGAGGATCCAGACATGATAAGATACATTGATGAGTT
TGGACAAACCACAACTAGAATGCAGTGAAAAAAATGCTTTATTTGTGAAATTTGTGATGCTATTGCTTTA
TTTGTAACCATTATAAGCTGCAATAAACAAGTTAACAACAACAATTGCATTCATTTTATGTTTCAGGTTC
AGGGGGAGGTGTGGGAGGTTTTTTAAAGCAAGTAAAACCTCTACAAATGTGGTATGGCTGATTATGATCA
GTCGACCGATGCCCTTGAGAGCCTTCAACCCAGTCAGCTCCTTCCGGTGGGCGCGGGGCATGACTATCGT
CGCCGCACTTATGACTGTCTTCTTTATCATGCAACTCGTAGGACAGGTGCCGGCAGCGCTCTGGGTCATT
TTCGGCGAGGACCGCTTTCGCTGGAGCGCGACGATGATCGGCCTGTCGCTTGCGGTATTCGGAATCTTGC
ACGCCCTCGCTCAAGCCTTCGTCACTGGTCCCGCCACCAAACGTTTCGGCGAGAAGCAGGCCATTATCGC
CGGCATGGCGGCCGACGCGCTGGGCTACGTCTTGCTGGCGTTCGCGACGCGAGGCTGGATGGCCTTCCCC
ATTATGATTCTTCTCGCTTCCGGCGGCATCGGGATGCCCGCGTTGCAGGCCATGCTGTCCAGGCAGGTAG
ATGACGACCATCAGGGACAGCTTCAAGGATCGCTCGCGGCTCTTACCAGCCAGCAAAAGGCCAGGAACCG
TAAAAAGGCCGCGTTGCTGGCGTTTTTCCATAGGCTCCGCCCCCCTGACGAGCATCACAAAAATCGACGC
TCAAGTCAGAGGTGGCGAAACCCGACAGGACTATAAAGATACCAGGCGTTTCCCCCTGGAAGCTCCCTCG
TGCGCTCTCCTGTTCCGACCCTGCCGCTTACCGGATACCTGTCCGCCTTTCTCCCTTCGGGAAGCGTGGC
GCTTTCTCAATGCTCACGCTGTAGGTATCTCAGTTCGGTGTAGGTCGTTCGCTCCAAGCTGGGCTGTGTG
CACGAACCCCCCGTTCAGCCCGACCGCTGCGCCTTATCCGGTAACTATCGTCTTGAGTCCAACCCGGTAA
GACACGACTTATCGCCACTGGCAGCAGCCACTGGTAACAGGATTAGCAGAGCGAGGTATGTAGGCGGTGC
TACAGAGTTCTTGAAGTGGTGGCCTAACTACGGCTACACTAGAAGGACAGTATTTGGTATCTGCGCTCTG
CTGAAGCCAGTTACCTTCGGAAAAAGAGTTGGTAGCTCTTGATCCGGCAAACAAACCACCGCTGGTAGCG
GTGGTTTTTTTGTTTGCAAGCAGCAGATTACGCGCAGAAAAAAAGGATCTCAAGAAGATCCTTTGATCTT
TTCTACGGGGTCTGACGCTCAGTGGAACGAAAACTCACGTTAAGGGATTTTGGTCATGAGATTATCAAAA
AGGATCTTCACCTAGATCCTTTTAAATTAAAAATGAAGTTTTAAATCAATCTAAAGTATATATGAGTAAA
CTTGGTCTGACAGTTACCAATGCTTAATCAGTGAGGCACCTATCTCAGCGATCTGTCTATTTCGTTCATC
CATAGTTGCCTGACTCCCCGTCGTGTAGATAACTACGATACGGGAGGGCTTACCATCTGGCCCCAGTGCT
GCAATGATACCGCGAGACCCACGCTCACCGGCTCCAGATTTATCAGCAATAAACCAGCCAGCCGGAAGGG
CCGAGCGCAGAAGTGGTCCTGCAACTTTATCCGCCTCCATCCAGTCTATTAATTGTTGCCGGGAAGCTAG
AGTAAGTAGTTCGCCAGTTAATAGTTTGCGCAACGTTGTTGCCATTGCTGCAGGCATCGTGGTGTCACGC
TCGTCGTTTGGTATGGCTTCATTCAGCTCCGGTTCCCAACGATCAAGGCGAGTTACATGATCCCCCATGT
TGTGCAAAAAAGCGGTTAGCTCCTTCGGTCCTCCGATCGTTGTCAGAAGTAAGTTGGCCGCAGTGTTATC
ACTCATGGTTATGGCAGCACTGCATAATTCTCTTACTGTCATGCCATCCGTAAGATGCTTTTCTGTGACT
GGTGAGTACTCAACCAAGTCATTCTGAGAATAGTGTATGCGGCGACCGAGTTGCTCTTGCCCGGCGTCAA
CACGGGATAATACCGCGCCACATAGCAGAACTTTAAAAGTGCTCATCATTGGAAAACGTTCTTCGGGGCG
AAAACTCTCAAGGATCTTACCGCTGTTGAGATCCAGTTCGATGTAACCCACTCGTGCACCCAACTGATCT
TCAGCATCTTTTACTTTCACCAGCGTTTCTGGGTGAGCAAAAACAGGAAGGCAAAATGCCGCAAAAAAGG
GAATAAGGGCGACACGGAAATGTTGAATACTCATACTCTTCCTTTTTCAATATTATTGAAGCATTTATCA
GGGTTATTGTCTCATGAGCGGATACATATTTGAATGTATTTAGAAAAATAAACAAATAGGGGTTCCGCGC
ACATTTCCCCGAAAAGTGCCACCTGACGTCTAAGAAACCATTATTATCATGACATTAACCTATAAAAATA
GGCGTATCACGAGGCCCTTTCGT
Features (pLannotate 1.2.2; 10 found; start..end, strand, type, name):
     56..2568    +  promoter       Ac5 promoter: Drosophila melanogaster actin 5C promoter
   2588..2653    +  CDS            N (fragment): REGN_LAMBD - Experimental evidence at protein level: Swiss-Prot protein existence level 1. Plays a role as a transcriptional antitermination factor that allows the virus to initiate its lytic phase. Activates expression of the delayed viral early genes by modifying host RNA polymerase (RNAP) into a form that is resistant to termination signals. This antitermination function requires the host NusA protein which serves to stabilize the interaction between antitermination protein N and host RNA polymerase. From Escherichia phage lambda (Bacteriophage lambda).
   2678..2704    +  CDS            3xHA (fragment): three tandem HA epitope tags
   4238..4279    +  CDS            V5 tag: epitope tag from simian virus 5
   4379..4513    -  polyA_signal   SV40 poly(A) signal: SV40 polyadenylation signal
   4536..4620    -  CDS            large T antigen (fragment): large T antigen from SV40 (simian virus 40)
   4621..5091    +  CDS            TcR (fragment): tetracycline efflux protein; tet; confers resistance to tetracycline
   5135..5723    -  rep_origin     ori: high-copy-number ColE1/pMB1/pBR322/pUC origin of replication
   5894..6754    -  CDS            AmpR: β-lactamase; bla; confers resistance to ampicillin, carbenicillin, and related antibiotics
   6755..6859    -  promoter       AmpR promoter: bla
