[The description below was written by a language model from this plasmid's Addgene catalogue record and pLannotate feature annotations shown in this document.]
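Description:
pAc5.1B-lambdaN-HA-DmUPF3-siRNAres-V5His6_E is an insect expression plasmid of 6,953 nt for producing a tagged form of Drosophila melanogaster UPF3, a nonsense-mediated mRNA decay factor. The catalogue lists the backbone as unknown, although the name and annotated parts point to a pAc5.1B-type vector. In bacteria it is maintained through a ColE1/pUC-type origin and selected with ampicillin via the AmpR (β-lactamase) gene and its own promoter. The annotation calls this origin high copy, whereas the repository entry lists the plasmid as low copy. Short fragments annotated as TcR and SV40 large T antigen appear to be non-functional backbone remnants.

Expression is driven by the constitutive Drosophila actin 5C (Ac5) promoter and terminated by an SV40 polyadenylation signal. Downstream of the promoter lie a short fragment of the bacteriophage lambda N protein and an HA epitope (annotated as a partial match to 3xHA). The unannotated region that follows presumably holds the UPF3 coding sequence. A V5 tag sits after this region, and the name also indicates a His6 tag, which the feature table does not annotate. Whether these C-terminal tags are actually translated is not stated.

The lambda N peptide is the RNA-binding portion commonly used to tether a fusion protein to reporter transcripts carrying boxB hairpins, which suggests use in tethering assays, though the record states only insect expression as the purpose. The "siRNAres" designation implies that the insert escapes RNAi directed against endogenous Upf3, which would allow complementation after knockdown. The insert carries five silent changes and one non-silent substitution, P305S, relative to the reference transcript. The depositor sequence may be theoretical rather than fully verified.
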