Addgene plasmid #146170: pAc5.1B-lambdaN-HA-DmUPF3-siRNAres-V5His6_E
Purpose: Insect Expression of DmUPF3-siRNAres
Depositing lab: Elisa Izaurralde. Depositing organization: Max Planck Institute for Developmental Biology.
Backbone
  Vector backbone: Unknown
  Vector type: Insect Expression
Growth in bacteria
  Bacterial resistance: Ampicillin, 100 μg/mL
  Growth temperature: 37°C
  Growth strain: DH5alpha
  Copy number: Low Copy
Gene/Insert
  Gene/Insert name: DmUPF3-siRNAres
  Species: D. melanogaster (fly)
  Mutation: 5 silent and one non silent mutation P305S compared to the sequence given by NCBI:NM_166629.2
  Entrez Gene: Upf3 (a.k.a. Dmel_CG11184, CG11184, Dmel\CG11184, UPF3, upf3)
  Cloning method: Unknown
Terms and licenses: Academic/Nonprofit Terms; Industry Terms: Not Available to Industry
Depositor comments: Plasmids from this collection were made available to the research community and donated after the lab closed. Please note that the sequence provided by the depositing laboratory may be theoretical/predicted or based on Sanger sequencing results. There may be discrepancies between sequencing results obtained by Addgene and the depositor sequence. If an Addgene verified sequence is not available, please contact before placing your order to request that our lab fully sequence the plasmid.
How to cite: pAc5.1B-lambdaN-HA-DmUPF3-siRNAres-V5His6_E was a gift from Elisa Izaurralde (Addgene plasmid # 146170 ; http://n2t.net/addgene:146170 ; RRID:Addgene_146170)
